Addgene plasmid #210863: pBbA5k-AcrAB-AsLOV2*(543)
Purpose: IPTG inducible promoter (lacUV5) expressing AcrA and AcrB-AsLOV2*(543). AsLOV2*(543) is also described in the literature as LOVdeg.
Depositing lab: Mary Dunlop. Depositing organization: Boston University Main Campus. Publication: Light-inducible protein degradation in E. coli with the LOVdeg tag. Tague N, Coriano-Ortiz C, Sheets MB, Dunlop MJ. Elife. 2024 Jan 25;12:RP87303. doi: 10.7554/eLife.87303. PubMed 38270583.
Backbone
  Vector backbone: pBbA5k
  Vector type: Synthetic Biology
Growth in bacteria
  Bacterial resistance: Kanamycin, 50 μg/mL
  Growth temperature: 37°C
  Growth strain: DH5alpha
  Copy number: High Copy
Gene/Insert 1
  Gene/Insert name: acrA
  Species: E. coli
  Insert size (bp): 1194
  GenBank ID: NP_414996.1
Gene/Insert 2
  Gene/Insert name: acrB
  Species: E. coli
  Insert size (bp): 3147
  GenBank ID: NP_414995.1
  Tag / fusion protein: AsLOV2*(543) (C terminal on insert)
Terms and licenses: Academic/Nonprofit Terms; Industry Terms: Not Available to Industry
How to cite: pBbA5k-AcrAB-AsLOV2*(543) was a gift from Mary Dunlop (Addgene plasmid # 210863 ; http://n2t.net/addgene:210863 ; RRID:Addgene_210863)
