[The description below was written by a language model from this plasmid's Addgene catalogue record and pLannotate feature annotations shown in this document.]
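Description:
pBbA5k-AcrAB-AsLOV2*(543) is an 8.4 kb E. coli expression plasmid built on the pBbA5k backbone and catalogued as a synthetic biology vector. It replicates from a p15A origin, which is compatible with ColE1-type plasmids. The annotation describes p15A as medium copy, whereas the catalogue entry lists the plasmid as high copy. Selection is by kanamycin through the neo (nptII) gene, which is followed by a lambda t0 terminator. The backbone also carries lacI under its own promoter, so the plasmid supplies its own repressor. Short annotated fragments of a Tn5 transposase, a tetracycline resistance gene and an RSF origin appear to be backbone remnants rather than functional parts.

The payload is a two-gene cassette driven by the lacUV5 promoter and a lac operator, which makes expression IPTG-inducible. It encodes E. coli AcrA, the periplasmic adapter protein, followed by AcrB, the inner-membrane transporter of the AcrAB-TolC multidrug efflux pump, and ends at the rrnB T1 and T7Te terminators. AcrB is fused at its C terminus to AsLOV2*(543), a variant of the AsLOV2 light-sensing domain that is also known in the literature as LOVdeg. The automated annotation labels the region immediately downstream of acrB as miniSOG. This most likely reflects homology between LOV domains, since miniSOG is itself LOV-derived, and the region corresponds to the AsLOV2* tag rather than to a fluorescent reporter.

According to the associated publication title, the LOVdeg tag confers light-inducible protein degradation in E. coli. The construct therefore combines chemical induction of the pump with light-triggered removal of AcrB, which should allow optical control of efflux pump levels.
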