Features (pLannotate 1.2.2; 16 found; start..end, strand, type, name):
    424..518     -  terminator     lambda t0 terminator: transcription terminator from phage lambda
    552..1343    -  CDS            neo: KKA2_KLEPN - Also known as kan, nptII. Experimental evidence at protein level: Swiss-Prot protein existence level 1. Resistance to kanamycin, neomycin, paromomycin, ribostamycin, butirosin and gentamicin B. From Klebsiella pneumoniae.
   1375..1479    -  CDS            tnpA (fragment): TN5P_ECOLX - Also known as tnp. Experimental evidence at protein level: Swiss-Prot protein existence level 1. Mediates transposition of transposon Tn5 by a 'cut and paste' mechanism. First, the monomeric transposase binds the 19 bp inverted DNA repeats flanking the transposon. Then, dimerization of the DNA- bound transposase creates a synaptic DNA complex. After nicking of the first DNA strand, excision of the transposon proceeds through a series of intermediates. The transposase then mediates the insertion of the transposon at a new site by strand transfer. The activity of the wild- type tran
   1494..1515    -  protein_bind   CAP binding site: CAP binding activates transcription in the presence of cAMP. E. coli catabolite activator protein
   1528..2610    -  CDS            lacI: lac repressor; lacI; The lac repressor binds to the lac operator to inhibit transcription in E. coli. This inhibition can be relieved by adding lactose or isopropyl-β-D-thiogalactopyranoside (IPTG).
   2611..2688    -  promoter       lacI promoter: lacI
   2696..2975    -  CDS            TcR (fragment): tetracycline efflux protein; tet; confers resistance to tetracycline
   2999..3029    +  promoter       lac UV5 promoter: E. coli lac promoter with an "up" mutation
   3037..3053    +  protein_bind   lac operator: The lac repressor binds to the lac operator to inhibit transcription in E. coli. This inhibition can be relieved by adding lactose or isopropyl-β-D-thiogalactopyranoside (IPTG). lac repressor encoded by lacI
   3094..4284    +  CDS            acrA: ACRA_ECOLI - Also known as lir, mtcA. Experimental evidence at protein level: Swiss-Prot protein existence level 1. AcrA-AcrB-AcrZ-TolC is a drug efflux protein complex with broad substrate specificity that uses the proton motive force to export substrates. This subunit may act as an adapter protein that links AcrB and TolC stably together. It is elongated in shape, being long enough to span the periplasm. From Escherichia coli (strain K12).
   4310..7456    +  CDS            acrB (sequence withheld): ACRB_ECOLI - Also known as acrE. Experimental evidence at protein level: Swiss-Prot protein existence level 1. (Microbial infection) Involved in contact-dependent growth inhibition (CDI), acts downstream of BamA, the receptor for CDI. Its role in CDI is independent of the AcrA-AcrB-TolC efflux pump complex. From Escherichia coli (strain K12).
   7493..7810    +  CDS            miniSOG: miniSOG is a basic (constitutively fluorescent) cyan fluorescent protein published in 2011, derived from Arabidopsis thaliana. It requires the cofactor flavin for fluorescence.
   7930..8001    +  terminator     rrnB T1 terminator: transcription terminator T1 from the E. coli rrnB gene
   8017..8044    +  terminator     T7Te terminator: phage T7 early transcription terminator
   8063..8118    -  rep_origin     RSF ori (fragment): Plasmids containing the RSF 1030 origin of replication can be propagated in E. coli cells that contain additional plasmids with compatible origins.
   8206..310     -  rep_origin     p15A ori (across the origin): Plasmids containing the medium-copy-number p15A origin of replication can be propagated in E. coli cells that contain a second plasmid with the ColE1 origin.
>Addgene plasmid #210863 | pBbA5k-AcrAB-AsLOV2*(543) | addgene full sequence | sequence record 418280 | Addgene NGS Result
ATGCACGAACCCCCCGTTCAGTCCGACCGCTGCGCCTTATCCGGTAACTATCGTCTTGAGTCCAACCCGG
AAAGACATGCAAAAGCACCACTGGCAGCAGCCACTGGTAATTGATTTAGAGGAGTTAGTCTTGAAGTCAT
GCGCCGGTTAAGGCTAAACTGAAAGGACAAGTTTTGGTGACTGCGCTCCTCCAAGCCAGTTACCTCGGTT
CAAAGAGTTGGTAGCTCAGAGAACCTTCGAAAAACCGCCCTGCAAGGCGGTTTTTTCGTTTTCAGAGCAA
GAGATTACGCGCAGACCAAAACGATCTCAAGAAGATCATCTTATTAATCAGATAAAATATTTCTAGATTT
CAGTGCAATTTATCTCTTCAAATGTAGCACCTGAAGTCAGCCCCATACGATATAAGTTGTTACTAGTGCT
TGGATTCTCACCAATAAAAAACGCCCGGCGGCAACCGAGCGTTCTGAACAAATCCAGATGGAGTTCTGAG
GTCATTACTGGATCTATCAACAGGAGTCCAAGCGAGCTCTCGAACCCCAGAGTCCCGCTCAGAAGAACTC
GTCAAGAAGGCGATAGAAGGCGATGCGCTGCGAATCGGGAGCGGCGATACCGTAAAGCACGAGGAAGCGG
TCAGCCCATTCGCCGCCAAGCTCTTCAGCAATATCACGGGTAGCCAACGCTATGTCCTGATAGCGGTCCG
CCACACCCAGCCGGCCACAGTCGATGAATCCAGAAAAGCGGCCATTTTCCACCATGATATTCGGCAAGCA
GGCATCGCCATGGGTCACGACGAGATCCTCGCCGTCGGGCATGCGCGCCTTGAGCCTGGCGAACAGTTCG
GCTGGCGCGAGCCCCTGATGCTCTTCGTCCAGATCATCCTGATCGACAAGACCGGCTTCCATCCGAGTAC
GTGCTCGCTCGATGCGATGTTTCGCTTGGTGGTCGAATGGGCAGGTAGCCGGATCAAGCGTATGCAGCCG
CCGCATTGCATCAGCCATGATGGATACTTTCTCGGCAGGAGCAAGGTGAGATGACAGGAGATCCTGCCCC
GGCACTTCGCCCAATAGCAGCCAGTCCCTTCCCGCTTCAGTGACAACGTCGAGCACAGCTGCGCAAGGAA
CGCCCGTCGTGGCCAGCCACGATAGCCGCGCTGCCTCGTCCTGCAGTTCATTCAGGGCACCGGACAGGTC
GGTCTTGACAAAAAGAACCGGGCGCCCCTGCGCTGACAGCCGGAACACGGCGGCATCAGAGCAGCCGATT
GTCTGTTGTGCCCAGTCATAGCCGAATAGCCTCTCCACCCAAGCGGCCGGAGAACCTGCGTGCAATCCAT
CTTGTTCAATCATGCGAAACGATCCTCATCCTGTCTCTTGATCAGATCATGATCCCCTGCGCCATCAGAT
CCTTGGCGGCAAGAAAGCCATCCAGTTTACTTTGCAGGGCTTCCCAACCTTACCAGAGGGCGCCCCAGCT
GGCAATTCCGACGTCGGTGCCTAATGAGTGAGCTAACTTACATTAATTGCGTTGCGCTCACTGCCCGCTT
TCCAGTCGGGAAACCTGTCGTGCCAGCTGCATTAATGAATCGGCCAACGCGCGGGGAGAGGCGGTTTGCG
TATTGGGCGCCAGGGTGGTTTTTCTTTTCACCAGTGAGACGGGCAACAGCTGATTGCCCTTCACCGCCTG
GCCCTGAGAGAGTTGCAGCAAGCGGTCCACGCTGGTTTGCCCCAGCAGGCGAAAATCCTGTTTGATGGTG
GTTAACGGCGGGATATAACATGAGCTGTCTTCGGTATCGTCGTATCCCACTACCGAGATGTCCGCACCAA
CGCGCAGCCCGGACTCGGTAATGGCGCGCATTGCGCCCAGCGCCATCTGATCGTTGGCAACCAGCATCGC
AGTGGGAACGATGCCCTCATTCAGCATTTGCATGGTTTGTTGAAAACCGGACATGGCACTCCAGTCGCCT
TCCCGTTCCGCTATCGGCTGAATTTGATTGCGAGTGAGATATTTATGCCAGCCAGCCAGACGCAGACGCG
CCGAGACAGAACTTAATGGGCCCGCTAACAGCGCGATTTGCTGGTGACCCAATGCGACCAGATGCTCCAC
GCCCAGTCGCGTACCGTCTTCATGGGAGAAAATAATACTGTTGATGGGTGTCTGGTCAGAGACATCAAGA
AATAACGCCGGAACATTAGTGCAGGCAGCTTCCACAGCAATGGCATCCTGGTCATCCAGCGGATAGTTAA
TGATCAGCCCACTGACGCGTTGCGCGAGAAGATTGTGCACCGCCGCTTTACAGGCTTCGACGCCGCTTCG
TTCTACCATCGACACCACCACGCTGGCACCCAGTTGATCGGCGCGAGATTTAATCGCCGCGACAATTTGC
GACGGCGCGTGCAGGGCCAGACTGGAGGTGGCAACGCCAATCAGCAACGACTGTTTGCCCGCCAGTTGTT
GTGCCACGCGGTTGGGAATGTAATTCAGCTCCGCCATCGCCGCTTCCACTTTTTCCCGCGTTTTCGCAGA
AACGTGGCTGGCCTGGTTCACCACGCGGGAAACGGTCTGATAAGAGACACCGGCATACTCTGCGACATCG
TATAACGTTACTGGTTTCACATTCACCACCCTGAATTGACTCTCTTCCGGGCGCTATCATGCCATACCGC
GAAAGGTTTTGCGCCATTCGATGGTGTCCGGGATCTCGACGCTCTCCCTTATGCGACTCCTGCATTAGGA
AGCAGCCCAGTAGTAGGTTGAGGCCGTTGAGCACCGCCGCCGCAAGGAATGGTGCATGCAAGGAGATGGC
GCCCAACAGTCCCCCGGCCACGGGGCCTGCCACCATACCCACGCCGAAACAAGCGCTCATGAGCCCGAAG
TGGCGAGCCCGATCTTCCCCATCGGTGATGTCGGCGATATAGGCGCCAGCAACCGCACCTGTGGCGCCGG
TGATGCCGGCCACGATGCGTCCGGCGTAGAGGATCGAGATCGTTTAGGCACCCCAGGCTTTACACTTTAT
GCTTCCGGCTCGTATAATGTGTGGAATTGTGAGCGGATAACAATTTCAGAATTCAAAAGATCTTTTAAGA
AGGAGATATACATATGAACAAAAACAGAGGGTTTACGCCTCTGGCGGTCGTTCTGATGCTCTCAGGCAGC
TTAGCCCTAACAGGATGTGACGACAAACAGGCCCAACAAGGTGGCCAGCAGATGCCCGCCGTTGGCGTAG
TAACAGTCAAAACTGAACCTCTGCAGATCACAACCGAGCTTCCGGGTCGCACCAGTGCCTACCGGATCGC
AGAAGTTCGTCCTCAAGTTAGCGGGATTATCCTGAAGCGTAATTTCAAAGAAGGTAGCGACATCGAAGCA
GGTGTCTCTCTCTATCAGATTGATCCTGCGACCTATCAGGCGACATACGACAGTGCGAAAGGTGATCTGG
CGAAAGCCCAGGCTGCAGCCAATATCGCGCAATTGACGGTGAATCGTTATCAGAAACTGCTCGGTACTCA
GTACATCAGTAAGCAAGAGTACGATCAGGCTCTGGCTGATGCGCAACAGGCGAATGCTGCGGTAACTGCG
GCGAAAGCTGCCGTTGAAACTGCGCGGATCAATCTGGCTTACACCAAAGTCACCTCTCCGATTAGCGGTC
GCATTGGTAAGTCGAACGTGACGGAAGGCGCATTGGTACAGAACGGTCAGGCGACTGCGCTGGCAACCGT
GCAGCAACTTGATCCGATCTACGTTGATGTGACCCAGTCCAGCAACGACTTCCTGCGCCTGAAACAGGAA
CTGGCGAATGGCACGCTGAAACAAGAGAACGGCAAAGCCAAAGTGTCACTGATCACCAGTGACGGCATTA
AGTTCCCGCAGGACGGTACGCTGGAATTCTCTGACGTTACCGTTGATCAGACCACTGGGTCTATCACCCT
ACGCGCTATCTTCCCGAACCCGGATCACACTCTGCTGCCGGGTATGTTCGTGCGCGCACGTCTGGAAGAA
GGGCTTAATCCAAACGCTATTTTAGTCCCGCAACAGGGCGTAACCCGTACGCCGCGTGGCGATGCCACCG
TACTGGTAGTTGGCGCGGATGACAAAGTGGAAACCCGTCCGATCGTTGCAAGCCAGGCTATTGGCGATAA
GTGGCTGGTGACAGAAGGTCTGAAAGCAGGCGATCGCGTAGTAATAAGTGGGCTGCAGAAAGTGCGTCCT
GGTGTCCAGGTAAAAGCACAAGAAGTTACCGCTGATAATAACCAGCAAGCCGCAAGCGGTGCTCAGCCTG
AACAGTCCAAGTCTTAACTTAAACAGGAGCCGTTAAGAC
[3150 nt withheld, positions 4310-7459]
AGCGGATCAGGTTTGGCTACTACACTTGAACGTATTGAGAAGAACTTTGTCATTACTGACCCAAGATTGC
CAGATAATCCCATTATATTCGCGTCCGATAGTTTCTTGCAGTTGACAGAATATAGCCGTGAAGAAATTTT
GGGAAGAAACTGTCGCTTCTTACAAGGCCCGGAAACCGATCGCGCAACCGTCCGTAAGATTCGCGACGCC
ATCGATAATCAAACCGAGGTTACGGTGCAATTAATTAACTACACGAAATCCGGTAAGAAGTTTTGGAATG
TATTTCATTTGCAACCCATGCGTGACCAGAAAGGAGATGTACAATATTTCATCGGAGTTCAACTCGACGG
TACGGAGCGCCTTCGCGGGGCAGCGGAACGCGAAGCCGTTATGTTGATTAAGAAAACCGCGTTCCAAATC
GCGGAGGCGGCATAATGAGGATCCAAACTCGAGTAAGGATCTCCAGGCATCAAATAAAACGAAAGGCTCA
GTCGAAAGACTGGGCCTTTCGTTTTATCTGTTGTTTGTCGGTGAACGCTCTCTACTAGAGTCACACTGGC
TCACCTTCGGGTGGGCCTTTCTGCGTTTATACCTAGGGATATATTCCGCTTCCTCGCTCACTGACTCGCT
ACGCTCGGTCGTTCGACTGCGGCGAGCGGAAATGGCTTACGAACGGGGCGGAGATTTCCTGGAAGATGCC
AGGAAGATACTTAACAGGGAAGTGAGAGGGCCGCGGCAAAGCCGTTTTTCCATAGGCTCCGCCCCCCTGA
CAAGCATCACGAAATCTGACGCTCAAATCAGTGGTGGCGAAACCCGACAGGACTATAAAGATACCAGGCG
TTTCCCCCTGGCGGCTCCCTCGTGCGCTCTCCTGTTCCTGCCTTTCGGTTTACCGGTGTCATTCCGCTGT
TATGGCCGCGTTTGTCTCATTCCACGCCTGACACTCAGTTCCGGGTAGGCAGTTCGCTCCAAGCTGGACT
GT
